Addgene plasmid #118438: pDRF1-GW tagRFPT-T2A-mTurquoise2
Purpose: Produces equimolar expression of tagRFPT and mTq2
Depositing lab: Bas Teusink. Depositing organization: Vrije Universiteit Amsterdam. Publication: In vivo characterisation of fluorescent proteins in budding yeast. Botman D, de Groot DH, Schmidt P, Goedhart J, Teusink B. Sci Rep. 2019 Feb 19;9(1):2234. doi: 10.1038/s41598-019-38913-z. PubMed 30783202.
Backbone
  Vector backbone: pDRF1-GW
  Vector type: Yeast Expression
  Selectable markers: URA3
Growth in bacteria
  Bacterial resistance: Ampicillin, 100 μg/mL
  Growth temperature: 37°C
  Growth strain: DH5alpha
  Copy number: High Copy
Gene/Insert
  Gene/Insert name: tagRFPT-T2A-mTurquoise2
  Species: Synthetic
  Cloning method: Restriction Enzyme; 5′ cloning site unknown (unknown if destroyed); 3′ cloning site unknown (unknown if destroyed)
  Sequencing primers: 5′ AACAATCGTTAATAATTAATTAATTGG; 3′ GAGTCACTTTAAAATTTGTATACAC
Terms and licenses: Academic/Nonprofit Terms; Industry Terms: Not Available to Industry
How to cite: pDRF1-GW tagRFPT-T2A-mTurquoise2 was a gift from Bas Teusink (Addgene plasmid # 118438 ; http://n2t.net/addgene:118438 ; RRID:Addgene_118438)
