[The description below was written by a language model from this plasmid's Addgene catalogue record and pLannotate feature annotations shown in this document.]
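Description:
pDRF1-GW tagRFPT-T2A-mTurquoise2 is a yeast expression plasmid of about 8.5 kb built on the pDRF1-GW backbone, an E. coli–Saccharomyces cerevisiae shuttle vector. In bacteria it is maintained at high copy through a ColE1/pUC-type origin and selected with ampicillin via the β-lactamase gene. In yeast it replicates episomally from the 2μ origin and is selected by uracil prototrophy through URA3 under its own promoter, a marker that can also be counterselected with 5-FOA. An f1 origin and remnants of a lac promoter/lacZα region and pBluescript polylinker are cloning-vector leftovers.

The payload is a synthetic single open reading frame flanked by Gateway attB1 and attB2 sites. It consists of a TagRFP-family red fluorescent protein (tagRFP-T according to the catalogue name), followed after a short unannotated gap by the cyan protein mTurquoise2; both are annotated as mammalian codon-optimized. The gap corresponds to the position of the T2A peptide named in the record, although the annotation tool did not call it. A 2A sequence causes ribosomal skipping during translation, so one transcript yields two separate polypeptides in near equal amounts, which matches the stated purpose of equimolar tagRFPT and mTurquoise2 production. The cassette is terminated by the ADH1 terminator. The driving yeast promoter is not explicitly annotated or stated: the region upstream of attB1 shows only fragmentary matches to yeast genomic sequences.

The associated work concerns in vivo characterisation of fluorescent proteins in budding yeast. That context suggests one fluorophore could serve as an internal expression reference for the other, but the record does not spell this out.
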