Features (pLannotate 1.2.2; 26 found; start..end, strand, type, name):
      3..257     -  CDS            BRP1 (fragment): BRP1_YEAST - Protein predicted: Swiss-Prot protein existence level 4. From Saccharomyces cerevisiae (strain ATCC 204508 / S288c) (Baker's yeast).
    359..375     -  promoter       ARG4 promoter (fragment): S. cerevisiae ARG4
    480..563     +  CDS            YG007_YEAST: Protein predicted: Swiss-Prot protein existence level 4. From Saccharomyces cerevisiae (strain ATCC 204508 / S288c) (Baker's yeast).
    800..824     +  protein_bind   attB1: mutant version of attB; recombination site for the Gateway® BP reaction BP Clonase™
    847..1542    +  CDS            TagRFP: monomeric derivative of red fluorescent protein from Entacmaea quadricolor (Merzlyak et al., 2007) mammalian codon-optimized
   1633..2352    +  CDS            mTurquoise2: enhanced monomeric variant of CFP (Goedhart et al., 2012) mammalian codon-optimized
   2362..2386    -  protein_bind   attB2: mutant version of attB; recombination site for the Gateway® BP reaction BP Clonase™
   2414..2440    +  misc_feature   MCS (fragment): pBluescript multiple cloning site
   2449..2467    -  promoter       T7 promoter: promoter for bacteriophage T7 RNA polymerase
   2468..2611    +  CDS            ADH1 (fragment): ADH1_YEAST - Also known as ADC1. Experimental evidence at protein level: Swiss-Prot protein existence level 1. This isozyme preferentially catalyzes the conversion of primary unbranched alcohols to their corresponding aldehydes. Also shows activity toward secondary alcohols. From Saccharomyces cerevisiae (strain ATCC 204508 / S288c) (Baker's yeast).
   2615..2802    +  terminator     ADH1 terminator: S. cerevisiae ADH1; transcription terminator for the S. cerevisiae alcohol dehydrogenase 1 (ADH1) gene
   2810..2967    +  CDS            lacZα (fragment): LacZα fragment of β-galactosidase; lacZ fragment
   2973..3024    -  misc_feature   bom (fragment): basis of mobility region from pBR322
   3029..3112    +  CDS            RAF1 (fragment): RAF_YEAST - Experimental evidence at transcript level: Swiss-Prot protein existence level 2. Antagonizes transcriptional repression of recombinase FLP by REP1-REP2. May play a role in plasmid partitioning. From Saccharomyces cerevisiae (strain ATCC 204508 / S288c) (Baker's yeast).
   3266..4612    -  rep_origin     2μ ori: yeast 2μ plasmid origin of replication
   4617..4633    -  promoter       tet promoter (fragment): E. coli promoter for tetracycline efflux protein gene
   4723..5526    -  CDS            URA3: orotidine-5'-phosphate decarboxylase, required for uracil biosynthesis; S. cerevisiae URA3; yeast auxotrophic marker, counterselectable with 5-fluoroorotic acid (5-FOA)
   5527..5742    -  promoter       URA3 promoter: S. cerevisiae URA3
   5853..5957    +  promoter       AmpR promoter: bla
   5958..6818    +  CDS            AmpR: β-lactamase; bla; confers resistance to ampicillin, carbenicillin, and related antibiotics
   6989..7577    +  rep_origin     ori: high-copy-number ColE1/pMB1/pBR322/pUC origin of replication
   7760..7852    +  CDS            lacI (fragment): lac repressor; lacI; The lac repressor binds to the lac operator to inhibit transcription in E. coli. This inhibition can be relieved by adding lactose or isopropyl-β-D-thiogalactopyranoside (IPTG).
   7865..7886    +  protein_bind   CAP binding site: CAP binding activates transcription in the presence of cAMP. E. coli catabolite activator protein
   7901..7931    +  promoter       lac promoter: promoter for the E. coli lac operon
   7939..7955    +  protein_bind   lac operator: The lac repressor binds to the lac operator to inhibit transcription in E. coli. This inhibition can be relieved by adding lactose or isopropyl-β-D-thiogalactopyranoside (IPTG). lac repressor encoded by lacI
   8036..8464    -  rep_origin     f1 ori (sequence partly withheld): f1 bacteriophage origin of replication; arrow indicates direction of (+) strand synthesis
>Addgene plasmid #118438 | pDRF1-GW tagRFPT-T2A-mTurquoise2 | depositor full sequence | sequence record 223800 | pDRF1-GW tagRFPT-T2A-mTurquoise2 sequence 8472 bps
CAAGCTTCCTGAAACGGAGAAACATAAACAGGCATTGCTGGGATCACCCATACATCACTCTGTTTTGCCT
GACCTTTTCCGGTAATTTGAAAACAAACCCGGTCTCGAAGCGGAGATCCGGCGATAATTACCGCAGAAAT
AAACCCATACACGAGACGTAGAACCAGCCGCACATGGCCGGAGAAACTCCTGCGAGAATTTCGTAAACTC
GCGCGCATTGCATCTGTATTTCCTAATGCGGCACTTCCAGGCCTCGATCGAGACCGTTTATCCATTGCTT
TTTTGTTGTCTTTTTCCCTCGTTCACAGAAAGTCTGAAGAAGCTATAGTAGAACTATGAGCTTTTTTTGT
TTCTGTTTTCCTTTTTTTTTTTTTTACCTCTGTGGAAATTGTTACTCTCACACTCTTTAGTTCGTTTGTT
TGTTTTGTTTATTCCAATTATGACCGGTGACGAAACGTGGTCGATGGTGGGTACCGCTTATGCTCCCCTC
CATTAGTTTCGATTATATAAAAAGGCCAAATATTGTATTATTTTCAAATGTCCTATCATTATCGTCTAAC
ATCTAATTTCTCTTAAATTTTTTCTCTTTCTTTCCTATAACACCAATAGTGAAAATCTTTTTTTCTTCTA
TATCTACAAAAACTTTTTTTTTCTATCAACCTCGTTGATAAATTTTTTCTTTAACAATCGTTAATAATTA
ATTAATTGGAAAATAACCATTTTTTCTCTCTTTTATACACACATTCAAAAGAAAGAAAAAAAATATACCC
CAGCCTCGACTAGTGAATTCGCGGCCATCACAAGTTTGTACAAAAAAGCAGGCTGCTAGCGCTACCGGTC
GCCACCATGGTGTCTAAGGGCGAAGAGCTGATTAAGGAGAACATGCACATGAAGCTCTACATGGAGGGCA
CCGTGAACAACCACCACTTCAAGTGCACATCCGAGGGCGAAGGCAAGCCCTACGAGGGCACCCAGACCAT
GAGAATCAAGGTGGTCGAGGGCGGCCCTCTCCCCTTCGCCTTCGACATCCTGGCTACCAGCTTCATGTAC
GGCAGCAGAACCTTCATCAACCACACCCAGGGCATCCCCGACTTCTTTAAGCAGTCCTTCCCTGAGGGCT
TCACATGGGAGAGAGTCACCACATACGAAGACGGGGGCGTGCTGACCGCTACCCAGGACACCAGCCTCCA
GGACGGCTGCCTCATCTACAACGTCAAGATCAGAGGGGTGAACTTCCCATCCAACGGCCCTGTGATGCAG
AAGAAAACACTCGGCTGGGAGGCCAACACCGAGATGCTGTACCCCGCTGACGGCGGCCTGGAAGGCAGAA
CCGACATGGCCCTGAAGCTCGTGGGCGGGGGCCACCTGATCTGCAACTTCAAGACCACATACAGATCCAA
GAAACCCGCTAAGAACCTCAAGATGCCCGGCGTCTACTATGTGGACCACAGACTGGAAAGAATCAAGGAG
GCCGACAAAGAGACCTACGTCGAGCAGCACGAGGTGGCTGTGGCCAGATACTGCGACCTCCCTAGCAAAC
TGCTGTACAAGTCCGGAGAGGGCAGAGGAAGTCTTCTAACATGCGGTGACGTGGAGGAGAATCCCGGCCC
TGGGGATCCACCGGTCGCCACCATGGTGAGCAAGGGCGAGGAGCTGTTCACCGGGGTGGTGCCCATCCTG
GTCGAGCTGGACGGCGACGTAAACGGCCACAAGTTCAGCGTGTCCGGCGAGGGCGAGGGCGATGCCACCT
ACGGCAAGCTGACCCTGAAGTTCATCTGCACCACCGGCAAGCTGCCCGTGCCCTGGCCCACCCTCGTGAC
CACCCTGTCCTGGGGCGTGCAGTGCTTCGCCCGCTACCCCGACCACATGAAGCAGCACGACTTCTTCAAG
TCCGCCATGCCCGAAGGCTACGTCCAGGAGCGCACCATCTTCTTCAAGGACGACGGCAACTACAAGACCC
GCGCCGAGGTGAAGTTCGAGGGCGACACCCTGGTGAACCGCATCGAGCTGAAGGGCATCGACTTCAAGGA
GGACGGCAACATCCTGGGGCACAAGCTGGAGTACAACTACTTTAGCGACAACGTCTATATCACCGCCGAC
AAGCAGAAGAACGGCATCAAGGCCAACTTCAAGATCCGCCACAACATCGAGGACGGCGGCGTGCAGCTCG
CCGACCACTACCAGCAGAACACCCCCATCGGCGACGGCCCCGTGCTGCTGCCCGACAACCACTACCTGAG
CACCCAGTCCAAGCTGAGCAAAGACCCCAACGAGAAGCGCGATCACATGGTCCTGCTGGAGTTCGTGACC
GCCGCCGGGATCACTCTCGGCATGGACGAGCTGTACAAGTAAAGCGGCCGCACCCAGCTTTCTTGTACAA
AGTGGTGTAGTTAATTCATGATGGCCGCTGCAGGTCGACCTCGAGGGGGGGCCCGGTACCCAATTCGCCC
TATAGTGAGTCGTATTACGCGCGGATCCAGCTTTGGACTTCTTCGCCAGAGGTTTGGTCAAGTCTCCAAT
CAAGGTTGTCGGCTTGTCTACCTTGCCAGAAATTTACGAAAAGATGGAAAAGGGTCAAATCGTTGGTAGA
TACGTTGTTGACACTTCTAAATAAGCGAATTTCTTATGATTTATGATTTTTATTATTAAATAAGTTATAA
AAAAAATAAGTGTATACAAATTTTAAAGTGACTCTTAGGTTTTAAAACGANAATTCTTATTCTTGAGTAA
CTCTTTCCTGTAGGTCAGGTTGCTTTCTCAGGTATAGCATGAGGTCGCTCTTATTGACCACACCTCTACC
GGCATGCCAATTCACTGGCCGTCGTTTTACAACGTCGTGACTGGGAAAACCCTGGCGTTACCCAACTTAA
TCGCCTTGCAGCACATCCCCCTTTCGCCAGCTGGCGTAATAGCGAAGAGGCCCGCACCGATCGCCCTTCC
CAACAGTTGCGCAGCCTGAATGGCGAATGGCGCCTGATGCGGTATTTTCTCCTTACGCATCTGTGCGGTA
TTTCACACCGCATAATCGGATCGTACTTGTTACCCATCATTGAATTTTGAACATCCGAACCTGGGAGTTT
TCCCTGAAACAGATAGTATATTTGAACCTGTATAATAATATATAGTCTAGCGCTTTACGGAAGACAATGT
ATGTATTTCGGTTCCTGGAGAAACTATTGCATCTATTGCATAGGTAATCTTGCACGTCGCATCCCCGGTT
CATTTTCTGCGTTTCCATCTTGCACTTCAATAGCATATCTTTGTTAACGAAGCATCTGTGCTTCATTTTG
TAGAACAAAAATGCAACGCGAGAGCGCTAATTTTTCAAACAAAGAATCTGAGCTGCATTTTTACAGAACA
GAAATGCAACGCGAAAGCGCTATTTTACCAACGAAGAATCTGTGCTTCATTTTTGTAAAACAAAAATGCA
ACGCGAGAGCGCTAATTTTTCAAACAAAGAATCTGAGCTGCATTTTTACAGAACAGAAATGCAACGCGAG
AGCGCTATTTTACCAACAAAGAATCTATACTTCTTTTTTGTTCTACAAAAATGCATCCCGAGAGCGCTAT
TTTTCTAACAAAGCATCTTAGATTACTTTTTTTCTCCTTTGTGCGCTCTATAATGCAGTCTCTTGATAAC
TTTTTGCACTGTAGGTCCGTTAAGGTTAGAAGAAGGCTACTTTGGTGTCTATTTTCTCTTCCATAAAAAA
AGCCTGACTCCACTTCCCGCGTTTACTGATTACTAGCGAAGCTGCGGGTGCATTTTTTCAAGATAAAGGC
ATCCCCGATTATATTCTATACCGATGTGGATTGCGCATACTTTGTGAACAGAAAGTGATAGCGTTGATGA
TTCTTCATTGGTCAGAAAATTATGAACGGTTTCTTCTATTTTGTCTCTATATACTACGTATAGGAAATGT
TTACATTTTCGTATTGTTTTCGATTCACTCTATGAATAGTTCTTACTACAATTTTTTTGTCTAAAGAGTA
ATACTAGAGATAAACATAAAAAATGTAGAGGTCGAGTTTAGATGCAAGTTCAAGGAGCGAAAGGTGGATG
GGTAGGTTATATAGGGATATAGCACAGAGATATATAGCAAAGAGATACTTTTGAGCAATGTTTGTGGAAG
CGGTATTCGCAATATTTTAGTAGCTCGTTACAGTCCGGTGCGTTTTTGGTTTTTTGAAAGTGCGTCTTCA
GAGCGCTTTTGGTTTTCAAAAGCGCTCTGAAGTTCCTATACTTTCTAGCTAGAGAATAGGAACTTCGGAA
TAGGAACTTCAAAGCGTTTCCGAAAACGAGCGCTTCCGAAAATGCAACGCGAGCTGCGCACATACAGCTC
ACTGTTCACGTCGCACCTATATCTGCGTGTTGCCTGTATATATATATACATGAGAAGAACGGCATAGTGC
GTGTTTATGCTTAAATGCGTACTTATATGCGTCTATTTATGTAGGATGAAAGGTAGTCTAGTACCTCCTG
TGATATTATCCCATTCCATGCGGGGTATCGTATGCTTCCTTCAGCACTACCCTTTAGCTGTTCTATATGC
TGCCACTCCTCAATTGGATTAGTCTCATCCTTCAATGCTATCATTTCCTTTGATATTGGATCGATCCGAT
GATAAGCTGTCAAACATGAGAATTGGGTAATAACTGATATAATTAAATTGAAGCTCTAATTTGTGAGTTT
AGTATACATGCATTTACTTATAATACAGTTTTTTAGTTTTGCTGGCCGCATCTTCTCAAATATGCTTCCC
AGCCTGCTTTTCTGTAACGTTCACCCTCTACCTTAGCATCCCTTCCCTTTGCAAATAGTCCTCTTCCAAC
AATAATAATGTCAGATCCTGTAGAGACCACATCATCCACGGTTCTATACTGTTGACCCAATGCGTCTCCC
TTGTCATCTAAACCCACACCGGGTGTCATAATCAACCAATCGTAACCTTCATCTCTTCCACCCATGTCTC
TTTGAGCAATAAAGCCGATAACAAAATCTTTGTCGCTCTTCGCAATGTCAACAGTACCCTTAGTATATTC
TCCAGTAGATAGGGAGCCCTTGCATGACAATTCTGCTAACATCAAAAGGCCTCTAGGTTCCTTTGTTACT
TCTTCTGCCGCCTGCTTCAAACCGCTAACAATACCTGGGCCCACCACACCGTGTGCATTCGTAATGTCTG
CCCATTCTGCTATTCTGTATACACCCGCAGAGTACTGCAATTTGACTGTATTACCAATGTCAGCAAATTT
TCTGTCTTCGAAGAGTAAAAAATTGTACTTGGCGGATAATGCCTTTAGCGGCTTAACTGTGCCCTCCATG
GAAAAATCAGTCAAGATATCCACATGTGTTTTTAGTAAACAAATTTTGGGACCTAATGCTTCAACTAACT
CCAGTAATTCCTTGGTGGTACGAACATCCAATGAAGCACACAAGTTTGTTTGCTTTTCGTGCATGATATT
AAATAGCTTGGCAGCAACAGGACTAGGATGAGTAGCAGCACGTTCCTTATATGTAGCTTTCGACATGATT
TATCTTCGTTTCCTGCATGTTTTTGTTCTGTGCAGTTGGGTTAAGAATACTGGGCAATTTCATGTTTCTT
CAACACTACATATGCGTATATATACCAATCTAAGTCTGTGCTCCTTCCTTCGTTCTTCCTTCTGTTCGGA
GATTACCGAATCAAAAAAATTTCAAGGAAACCGAAATCAAAAAAAAGAATAAAAAAAAAATGATGAATTG
AAAAGCTAATTCTTGAAGACGAAAGGGCCTCGTGATACGCCTATTTTTATAGGTTAATGTCATGATAATA
ATGGTTTCTTAGACGTCAGGTGGCACTTTTCGGGGAAATGTGCGCGGAACCCCTATTTGTTTATTTTTCT
AAATACATTCAAATATGTATCCGCTCATGAGACAATAACCCTGATAAATGCTTCAATAATATTGAAAAAG
GAAGAGTATGAGTATTCAACATTTCCGTGTCGCCCTTATTCCCTTTTTTGCGGCATTTTGCCTTCCTGTT
TTTGCTCACCCAGAAACGCTGGTGAAAGTAAAAGATGCTGAAGATCAGTTGGGTGCACGAGTGGGTTACA
TCGAACTGGATCTCAACAGCGGTAAGATCCTTGAGAGTTTTCGCCCCGAAGAACGTTTTCCAATGATGAG
CACTTTTAAAGTTCTGCTATGTGGCGCGGTATTATCCCGTATTGACGCCGGGCAAGAGCAACTCGGTCGC
CGCATACACTATTCTCAGAATGACTTGGTTGAGTACTCACCAGTCACAGAAAAGCATCTTACGGATGGCA
TGACAGTAAGAGAATTATGCAGTGCTGCCATAACCATGAGTGATAACACTGCGGCCAACTTACTTCTGAC
AACGATCGGAGGACCGAAGGAGCTAACCGCTTTTTTGCACAACATGGGGGATCATGTAACTCGCCTTGAT
CGTTGGGAACCGGAGCTGAATGAAGCCATACCAAACGACGAGCGTGACACCACGATGCCTGTAGCAATGG
CAACAACGTTGCGCAAACTATTAACTGGCGAACTACTTACTCTAGCTTCCCGGCAACAATTAATAGACTG
GATGGAGGCGGATAAAGTTGCAGGACCACTTCTGCGCTCGGCCCTTCCGGCTGGCTGGTTTATTGCTGAT
AAATCTGGAGCCGGTGAGCGTGGGTCTCGCGGTATCATTGCAGCACTGGGGCCAGATGGTAAGCCCTCCC
GTATCGTAGTTATCTACACGACGGGGAGTCAGGCAACTATGGATGAACGAAATAGACAGATCGCTGAGAT
AGGTGCCTCACTGATTAAGCATTGGTAACTGTCAGACCAAGTTTACTCATATATACTTTAGATTGATTTA
AAACTTCATTTTTAATTTAAAAGGATCTAGGTGAAGATCCTTTTTGATAATCTCATGACCAAAATCCCTT
AACGTGAGTTTTCGTTCCACTGAGCGTCAGACCCCGTAGAAAAGATCAAAGGATCTTCTTGAGATCCTTT
TTTTCTGCGCGTAATCTGCTGCTTGCAAACAAAAAAACCACCGCTACCAGCGGTGGTTTGTTTGCCGGAT
CAAGAGCTACCAACTCTTTTTCCGAAGGTAACTGGCTTCAGCAGAGCGCAGATACCAAATACTGTTCTTC
TAGTGTAGCCGTAGTTAGGCCACCACTTCAAGAACTCTGTAGCACCGCCTACATACCTCGCTCTGCTAAT
CCTGTTACCAGTGGCTGCTGCCAGTGGCGATAAGTCGTGTCTTACCGGGTTGGACTCAAGACGATAGTTA
CCGGATAAGGCGCAGCGGTCGGGCTGAACGGGGGGTTCGTGCACACAGCCCAGCTTGGAGCGAACGACCT
ACACCGAACTGAGATACCTACAGCGTGAGCTATGAGAAAGCGCCACGCTTCCCGAAGGGAGAAAGGCGGA
CAGGTATCCGGTAAGCGGCAGGGTCGGAACAGGAGAGCGCACGAGGGAGCTTCCAGGGGGAAACGCCTGG
TATCTTTATAGTCCTGTCGGGTTTCGCCACCTCTGACTTGAGCGTCGATTTTTGTGATGCTCGTCAGGGG
GGCGGAGCCTATGGAAAAACGCCAGCAACGCGGCCTTTTTACGGTTCCTGGCCTTTTGCTGGCCTTTTGC
TCACATGTTCTTTCCTGCGTTATCCCCTGATTCTGTGGATAACCGTATTACCGCCTTTGAGTGAGCTGAT
ACCGCTCGCCGCAGCCGAACGACCGAGCGCAGCGAGTCAGTGAGCGAGGAAGCGGAAGAGCGCCCAATAC
GCAAACCGCCTCTCCCCGCGCGTTGGCCGATTCATTAATGCAGCTGGCACGACAGGTTTCCCGACTGGAA
AGCGGGCAGTGAGCGCAACGCAATTAATGTGAGTTAGCTCACTCATTAGGCACCCCAGGCTTTACACTTT
ATGCTTCCGGCTCGTATGTTGTGTGGAATTGTGAGCGGATAACAATTTCACACAGGAAACAGCTATGACC
ATGATTACGCCAAGCTTACCGCATCAGGAAATTGTAAGCGTTAATATTTTGTTAAAATTCGCGTTAAATT
TTTGTTAAATCAGCTCATTTTTTAACCAATAGGCCGAAATCGGCAAAATCCCTTATAAATCAAAAGAATA
GACCGAGATAGGGT
[37 nt withheld, positions 8135-8171]
AAAGAACGTGGACTCCAACGTCAAAGG
[49 nt withheld, positions 8199-8247]
T
[91 nt withheld, positions 8249-8339]
G
[124 nt withheld, positions 8341-8464]
CCATTCGC
