Features (pLannotate 1.2.2; 26 found; start..end, strand, type, name):
      3..257     -  CDS            BRP1 (fragment): BRP1_YEAST - Protein predicted: Swiss-Prot protein existence level 4. From Saccharomyces cerevisiae (strain ATCC 204508 / S288c) (Baker's yeast).
    359..375     -  promoter       ARG4 promoter (fragment): S. cerevisiae ARG4
    480..563     +  CDS            YG007_YEAST: Protein predicted: Swiss-Prot protein existence level 4. From Saccharomyces cerevisiae (strain ATCC 204508 / S288c) (Baker's yeast).
    800..824     +  protein_bind   attB1: mutant version of attB; recombination site for the Gateway® BP reaction BP Clonase™
    847..1542    +  CDS            TagRFP: monomeric derivative of red fluorescent protein from Entacmaea quadricolor (Merzlyak et al., 2007) mammalian codon-optimized
   1633..2352    +  CDS            mTurquoise2: enhanced monomeric variant of CFP (Goedhart et al., 2012) mammalian codon-optimized
   2362..2386    -  protein_bind   attB2: mutant version of attB; recombination site for the Gateway® BP reaction BP Clonase™
   2414..2440    +  misc_feature   MCS (fragment): pBluescript multiple cloning site
   2449..2467    -  promoter       T7 promoter: promoter for bacteriophage T7 RNA polymerase
   2468..2611    +  CDS            ADH1 (fragment): ADH1_YEAST - Also known as ADC1. Experimental evidence at protein level: Swiss-Prot protein existence level 1. This isozyme preferentially catalyzes the conversion of primary unbranched alcohols to their corresponding aldehydes. Also shows activity toward secondary alcohols. From Saccharomyces cerevisiae (strain ATCC 204508 / S288c) (Baker's yeast).
   2615..2802    +  terminator     ADH1 terminator: S. cerevisiae ADH1; transcription terminator for the S. cerevisiae alcohol dehydrogenase 1 (ADH1) gene
   2810..2967    +  CDS            lacZα (fragment): LacZα fragment of β-galactosidase; lacZ fragment
   2973..3024    -  misc_feature   bom (fragment): basis of mobility region from pBR322
   3029..3112    +  CDS            RAF1 (fragment): RAF_YEAST - Experimental evidence at transcript level: Swiss-Prot protein existence level 2. Antagonizes transcriptional repression of recombinase FLP by REP1-REP2. May play a role in plasmid partitioning. From Saccharomyces cerevisiae (strain ATCC 204508 / S288c) (Baker's yeast).
   3266..4612    -  rep_origin     2μ ori: yeast 2μ plasmid origin of replication
   4617..4633    -  promoter       tet promoter (fragment): E. coli promoter for tetracycline efflux protein gene
   4723..5526    -  CDS            URA3: orotidine-5'-phosphate decarboxylase, required for uracil biosynthesis; S. cerevisiae URA3; yeast auxotrophic marker, counterselectable with 5-fluoroorotic acid (5-FOA)
   5527..5742    -  promoter       URA3 promoter: S. cerevisiae URA3
   5853..5957    +  promoter       AmpR promoter: bla
   5958..6818    +  CDS            AmpR: β-lactamase; bla; confers resistance to ampicillin, carbenicillin, and related antibiotics
   6989..7577    +  rep_origin     ori: high-copy-number ColE1/pMB1/pBR322/pUC origin of replication
   7760..7852    +  CDS            lacI (fragment): lac repressor; lacI; The lac repressor binds to the lac operator to inhibit transcription in E. coli. This inhibition can be relieved by adding lactose or isopropyl-β-D-thiogalactopyranoside (IPTG).
   7865..7886    +  protein_bind   CAP binding site: CAP binding activates transcription in the presence of cAMP. E. coli catabolite activator protein
   7901..7931    +  promoter       lac promoter: promoter for the E. coli lac operon
   7939..7955    +  protein_bind   lac operator: The lac repressor binds to the lac operator to inhibit transcription in E. coli. This inhibition can be relieved by adding lactose or isopropyl-β-D-thiogalactopyranoside (IPTG). lac repressor encoded by lacI
   8036..8464    -  rep_origin     f1 ori (sequence partly withheld): f1 bacteriophage origin of replication; arrow indicates direction of (+) strand synthesis
>Addgene plasmid #118438 | pDRF1-GW tagRFPT-T2A-mTurquoise2 | addgene full sequence | sequence record 236398 | Addgene NGS Result
CAAGCTTCCTGAAACGGAGAAACATAAACAGGCATTGCTGGGATCACCCATACATCACTCTGTTTTGCCT
GACCTTTTCCGGTAATTTGAAAACAAACCCGGTCTCGAAGCGGAGATCCGGCGATAATTACCGCAGAAAT
AAACCCATACACGAGACGTAGAACCAGCCGCACATGGCCGGAGAAACTCCTGCGAGAATTTCGTAAACTC
GCGCGCATTGCATCTGTATTTCCTAATGCGGCACTTCCAGGCCTCGATCGAGACCGTTTATCCATTGCTT
TTTTGTTGTCTTTTTCCCTCGTTCACAGAAAGTCTGAAGAAGCTATAGTAGAACTATGAGCTTTTTTTGT
TTCTGTTTTCCTTTTTTTTTTTTTTACCTCTGTGGAAATTGTTACTCTCACACTCTTTAGTTCGTTTGTT
TGTTTTGTTTATTCCAATTATGACCGGTGACGAAACGTGGTCGATGGTGGGTACCGCTTATGCTCCCCTC
CATTAGTTTCGATTATATAAAAAGGCCAAATATTGTATTATTTTCAAATGTCCTATCATTATCGTCTAAC
ATCTAATTTCTCTTAAATTTTTTCTCTTTCTTTCCTATAACACCAATAGTGAAAATCTTTTTTTCTTCTA
TATCTACAAAAACTTTTTTTTTCTATCAACCTCGTTGATAAATTTTTTCTTTAACAATCGTTAATAATTA
ATTAATTGGAAAATAACCATTTTTTCTCTCTTTTATACACACATTCAAAAGAAAGAAAAAAAATATACCC
CAGCCTCGACTAGTGAATTCGCGGCCATCACAAGTTTGTACAAAAAAGCAGGCTGCTAGCGCTACCGGTC
GCCACCATGGTGTCTAAGGGCGAAGAGCTGATTAAGGAGAACATGCACATGAAGCTCTACATGGAGGGCA
CCGTGAACAACCACCACTTCAAGTGCACATCCGAGGGCGAAGGCAAGCCCTACGAGGGCACCCAGACCAT
GAGAATCAAGGTGGTCGAGGGCGGCCCTCTCCCCTTCGCCTTCGACATCCTGGCTACCAGCTTCATGTAC
GGCAGCAGAACCTTCATCAACCACACCCAGGGCATCCCCGACTTCTTTAAGCAGTCCTTCCCTGAGGGCT
TCACATGGGAGAGAGTCACCACATACGAAGACGGGGGCGTGCTGACCGCTACCCAGGACACCAGCCTCCA
GGACGGCTGCCTCATCTACAACGTCAAGATCAGAGGGGTGAACTTCCCATCCAACGGCCCTGTGATGCAG
AAGAAAACACTCGGCTGGGAGGCCAACACCGAGATGCTGTACCCCGCTGACGGCGGCCTGGAAGGCAGAA
CCGACATGGCCCTGAAGCTCGTGGGCGGGGGCCACCTGATCTGCAACTTCAAGACCACATACAGATCCAA
GAAACCCGCTAAGAACCTCAAGATGCCCGGCGTCTACTATGTGGACCACAGACTGGAAAGAATCAAGGAG
GCCGACAAAGAGACCTACGTCGAGCAGCACGAGGTGGCTGTGGCCAGATACTGCGACCTCCCTAGCAAAC
TGCTGTACAAGTCCGGAGAGGGCAGAGGAAGTCTTCTAACATGCGGTGACGTGGAGGAGAATCCCGGCCC
TGGGGATCCACCGGTCGCCACCATGGTGAGCAAGGGCGAGGAGCTGTTCACCGGGGTGGTGCCCATCCTG
GTCGAGCTGGACGGCGACGTAAACGGCCACAAGTTCAGCGTGTCCGGCGAGGGCGAGGGCGATGCCACCT
ACGGCAAGCTGACCCTGAAGTTCATCTGCACCACCGGCAAGCTGCCCGTGCCCTGGCCCACCCTCGTGAC
CACCCTGTCCTGGGGCGTGCAGTGCTTCGCCCGCTACCCCGACCACATGAAGCAGCACGACTTCTTCAAG
TCCGCCATGCCCGAAGGCTACGTCCAGGAGCGCACCATCTTCTTCAAGGACGACGGCAACTACAAGACCC
GCGCCGAGGTGAAGTTCGAGGGCGACACCCTGGTGAACCGCATCGAGCTGAAGGGCATCGACTTCAAGGA
GGACGGCAACATCCTGGGGCACAAGCTGGAGTACAACTACTTTAGCGACAACGTCTATATCACCGCCGAC
AAGCAGAAGAACGGCATCAAGGCCAACTTCAAGATCCGCCACAACATCGAGGACGGCGGCGTGCAGCTCG
CCGACCACTACCAGCAGAACACCCCCATCGGCGACGGCCCCGTGCTGCTGCCCGACAACCACTACCTGAG
CACCCAGTCCAAGCTGAGCAAAGACCCCAACGAGAAGCGCGATCACATGGTCCTGCTGGAGTTCGTGACC
GCCGCCGGGATCACTCTCGGCATGGACGAGCTGTACAAGTAAAGCGGCCGCACCCAGCTTTCTTGTACAA
AGTGGTGTAGTTAATTCATGATGGCCGCTGCAGGTCGACCTCGAGGGGGGGCCCGGTACCCAATTCGCCC
TATAGTGAGTCGTATTACGCGCGGATCCAGCTTTGGACTTCTTCGCCAGAGGTTTGGTCAAGTCTCCAAT
CAAGGTTGTCGGCTTGTCTACCTTGCCAGAAATTTACGAAAAGATGGAAAAGGGTCAAATCGTTGGTAGA
TACGTTGTTGACACTTCTAAATAAGCGAATTTCTTATGATTTATGATTTTTATTATTAAATAAGTTATAA
AAAAAATAAGTGTATACAAATTTTAAAGTGACTCTTAGGTTTTAAAACGAAAATTCTTATTCTTGAGTAA
CTCTTTCCTGTAGGTCAGGTTGCTTTCTCAGGTATAGCATGAGGTCGCTCTTATTGACCACACCTCTACC
GGCATGCCAATTCACTGGCCGTCGTTTTACAACGTCGTGACTGGGAAAACCCTGGCGTTACCCAACTTAA
TCGCCTTGCAGCACATCCCCCTTTCGCCAGCTGGCGTAATAGCGAAGAGGCCCGCACCGATCGCCCTTCC
CAACAGTTGCGCAGCCTGAATGGCGAATGGCGCCTGATGCGGTATTTTCTCCTTACGCATCTGTGCGGTA
TTTCACACCGCATAATCGGATCGTACTTGTTACCCATCATTGAATTTTGAACATCCGAACCTGGGAGTTT
TCCCTGAAACAGATAGTATATTTGAACCTGTATAATAATATATAGTCTAGCGCTTTACGGAAGACAATGT
ATGTATTTCGGTTCCTGGAGAAACTATTGCATCTATTGCATAGGTAATCTTGCACGTCGCATCCCCGGTT
CATTTTCTGCGTTTCCATCTTGCACTTCAATAGCATATCTTTGTTAACGAAGCATCTGTGCTTCATTTTG
TAGAACAAAAATGCAACGCGAGAGCGCTAATTTTTCAAACAAAGAATCTGAGCTGCATTTTTACAGAACA
GAAATGCAACGCGAAAGCGCTATTTTACCAACGAAGAATCTGTGCTTCATTTTTGTAAAACAAAAATGCA
ACGCGAGAGCGCTAATTTTTCAAACAAAGAATCTGAGCTGCATTTTTACAGAACAGAAATGCAACGCGAG
AGCGCTATTTTACCAACAAAGAATCTATACTTCTTTTTTGTTCTACAAAAATGCATCCCGAGAGCGCTAT
TTTTCTAACAAAGCATCTTAGATTACTTTTTTTCTCCTTTGTGCGCTCTATAATGCAGTCTCTTGATAAC
TTTTTGCACTGTAGGTCCGTTAAGGTTAGAAGAAGGCTACTTTGGTGTCTATTTTCTCTTCCATAAAAAA
AGCCTGACTCCACTTCCCGCGTTTACTGATTACTAGCGAAGCTGCGGGTGCATTTTTTCAAGATAAAGGC
ATCCCCGATTATATTCTATACCGATGTGGATTGCGCATACTTTGTGAACAGAAAGTGATAGCGTTGATGA
TTCTTCATTGGTCAGAAAATTATGAACGGTTTCTTCTATTTTGTCTCTATATACTACGTATAGGAAATGT
TTACATTTTCGTATTGTTTTCGATTCACTCTATGAATAGTTCTTACTACAATTTTTTTGTCTAAAGAGTA
ATACTAGAGATAAACATAAAAAATGTAGAGGTCGAGTTTAGATGCAAGTTCAAGGAGCGAAAGGTGGATG
GGTAGGTTATATAGGGATATAGCACAGAGATATATAGCAAAGAGATACTTTTGAGCAATGTTTGTGGAAG
CGGTATTCGCAATATTTTAGTAGCTCGTTACAGTCCGGTGCGTTTTTGGTTTTTTGAAAGTGCGTCTTCA
GAGCGCTTTTGGTTTTCAAAAGCGCTCTGAAGTTCCTATACTTTCTAGCTAGAGAATAGGAACTTCGGAA
TAGGAACTTCAAAGCGTTTCCGAAAACGAGCGCTTCCGAAAATGCAACGCGAGCTGCGCACATACAGCTC
ACTGTTCACGTCGCACCTATATCTGCGTGTTGCCTGTATATATATATACATGAGAAGAACGGCATAGTGC
GTGTTTATGCTTAAATGCGTACTTATATGCGTCTATTTATGTAGGATGAAAGGTAGTCTAGTACCTCCTG
TGATATTATCCCATTCCATGCGGGGTATCGTATGCTTCCTTCAGCACTACCCTTTAGCTGTTCTATATGC
TGCCACTCCTCAATTGGATTAGTCTCATCCTTCAATGCTATCATTTCCTTTGATATTGGATCGATCCGAT
GATAAGCTGTCAAACATGAGAATTGGGTAATAACTGATATAATTAAATTGAAGCTCTAATTTGTGAGTTT
AGTATACATGCATTTACTTATAATACAGTTTTTTAGTTTTGCTGGCCGCATCTTCTCAAATATGCTTCCC
AGCCTGCTTTTCTGTAACGTTCACCCTCTACCTTAGCATCCCTTCCCTTTGCAAATAGTCCTCTTCCAAC
AATAATAATGTCAGATCCTGTAGAGACCACATCATCCACGGTTCTATACTGTTGACCCAATGCGTCTCCC
TTGTCATCTAAACCCACACCGGGTGTCATAATCAACCAATCGTAACCTTCATCTCTTCCACCCATGTCTC
TTTGAGCAATAAAGCCGATAACAAAATCTTTGTCGCTCTTCGCAATGTCAACAGTACCCTTAGTATATTC
TCCAGTAGATAGGGAGCCCTTGCATGACAATTCTGCTAACATCAAAAGGCCTCTAGGTTCCTTTGTTACT
TCTTCTGCCGCCTGCTTCAAACCGCTAACAATACCTGGGCCCACCACACCGTGTGCATTCGTAATGTCTG
CCCATTCTGCTATTCTGTATACACCCGCAGAGTACTGCAATTTGACTGTATTACCAATGTCAGCAAATTT
TCTGTCTTCGAAGAGTAAAAAATTGTACTTGGCGGATAATGCCTTTAGCGGCTTAACTGTGCCCTCCATG
GAAAAATCAGTCAAGATATCCACATGTGTTTTTAGTAAACAAATTTTGGGACCTAATGCTTCAACTAACT
CCAGTAATTCCTTGGTGGTACGAACATCCAATGAAGCACACAAGTTTGTTTGCTTTTCGTGCATGATATT
AAATAGCTTGGCAGCAACAGGACTAGGATGAGTAGCAGCACGTTCCTTATATGTAGCTTTCGACATGATT
TATCTTCGTTTCCTGCATGTTTTTGTTCTGTGCAGTTGGGTTAAGAATACTGGGCAATTTCATGTTTCTT
CAACACTACATATGCGTATATATACCAATCTAAGTCTGTGCTCCTTCCTTCGTTCTTCCTTCTGTTCGGA
GATTACCGAATCAAAAAAATTTCAAGGAAACCGAAATCAAAAAAAAGAATAAAAAAAAAATGATGAATTG
AAAAGCTAATTCTTGAAGACGAAAGGGCCTCGTGATACGCCTATTTTTATAGGTTAATGTCATGATAATA
ATGGTTTCTTAGACGTCAGGTGGCACTTTTCGGGGAAATGTGCGCGGAACCCCTATTTGTTTATTTTTCT
AAATACATTCAAATATGTATCCGCTCATGAGACAATAACCCTGATAAATGCTTCAATAATATTGAAAAAG
GAAGAGTATGAGTATTCAACATTTCCGTGTCGCCCTTATTCCCTTTTTTGCGGCATTTTGCCTTCCTGTT
TTTGCTCACCCAGAAACGCTGGTGAAAGTAAAAGATGCTGAAGATCAGTTGGGTGCACGAGTGGGTTACA
TCGAACTGGATCTCAACAGCGGTAAGATCCTTGAGAGTTTTCGCCCCGAAGAACGTTTTCCAATGATGAG
CACTTTTAAAGTTCTGCTATGTGGCGCGGTATTATCCCGTATTGACGCCGGGCAAGAGCAACTCGGTCGC
CGCATACACTATTCTCAGAATGACTTGGTTGAGTACTCACCAGTCACAGAAAAGCATCTTACGGATGGCA
TGACAGTAAGAGAATTATGCAGTGCTGCCATAACCATGAGTGATAACACTGCGGCCAACTTACTTCTGAC
AACGATCGGAGGACCGAAGGAGCTAACCGCTTTTTTGCACAACATGGGGGATCATGTAACTCGCCTTGAT
CGTTGGGAACCGGAGCTGAATGAAGCCATACCAAACGACGAGCGTGACACCACGATGCCTGTAGCAATGG
CAACAACGTTGCGCAAACTATTAACTGGCGAACTACTTACTCTAGCTTCCCGGCAACAATTAATAGACTG
GATGGAGGCGGATAAAGTTGCAGGACCACTTCTGCGCTCGGCCCTTCCGGCTGGCTGGTTTATTGCTGAT
AAATCTGGAGCCGGTGAGCGTGGGTCTCGCGGTATCATTGCAGCACTGGGGCCAGATGGTAAGCCCTCCC
GTATCGTAGTTATCTACACGACGGGGAGTCAGGCAACTATGGATGAACGAAATAGACAGATCGCTGAGAT
AGGTGCCTCACTGATTAAGCATTGGTAACTGTCAGACCAAGTTTACTCATATATACTTTAGATTGATTTA
AAACTTCATTTTTAATTTAAAAGGATCTAGGTGAAGATCCTTTTTGATAATCTCATGACCAAAATCCCTT
AACGTGAGTTTTCGTTCCACTGAGCGTCAGACCCCGTAGAAAAGATCAAAGGATCTTCTTGAGATCCTTT
TTTTCTGCGCGTAATCTGCTGCTTGCAAACAAAAAAACCACCGCTACCAGCGGTGGTTTGTTTGCCGGAT
CAAGAGCTACCAACTCTTTTTCCGAAGGTAACTGGCTTCAGCAGAGCGCAGATACCAAATACTGTTCTTC
TAGTGTAGCCGTAGTTAGGCCACCACTTCAAGAACTCTGTAGCACCGCCTACATACCTCGCTCTGCTAAT
CCTGTTACCAGTGGCTGCTGCCAGTGGCGATAAGTCGTGTCTTACCGGGTTGGACTCAAGACGATAGTTA
CCGGATAAGGCGCAGCGGTCGGGCTGAACGGGGGGTTCGTGCACACAGCCCAGCTTGGAGCGAACGACCT
ACACCGAACTGAGATACCTACAGCGTGAGCTATGAGAAAGCGCCACGCTTCCCGAAGGGAGAAAGGCGGA
CAGGTATCCGGTAAGCGGCAGGGTCGGAACAGGAGAGCGCACGAGGGAGCTTCCAGGGGGAAACGCCTGG
TATCTTTATAGTCCTGTCGGGTTTCGCCACCTCTGACTTGAGCGTCGATTTTTGTGATGCTCGTCAGGGG
GGCGGAGCCTATGGAAAAACGCCAGCAACGCGGCCTTTTTACGGTTCCTGGCCTTTTGCTGGCCTTTTGC
TCACATGTTCTTTCCTGCGTTATCCCCTGATTCTGTGGATAACCGTATTACCGCCTTTGAGTGAGCTGAT
ACCGCTCGCCGCAGCCGAACGACCGAGCGCAGCGAGTCAGTGAGCGAGGAAGCGGAAGAGCGCCCAATAC
GCAAACCGCCTCTCCCCGCGCGTTGGCCGATTCATTAATGCAGCTGGCACGACAGGTTTCCCGACTGGAA
AGCGGGCAGTGAGCGCAACGCAATTAATGTGAGTTAGCTCACTCATTAGGCACCCCAGGCTTTACACTTT
ATGCTTCCGGCTCGTATGTTGTGTGGAATTGTGAGCGGATAACAATTTCACACAGGAAACAGCTATGACC
ATGATTACGCCAAGCTTACCGCATCAGGAAATTGTAAGCGTTAATATTTTGTTAAAATTCGCGTTAAATT
TTTGTTAAATCAGCTCATTTTTTAACCAATAGGCCGAAATCGGCAAAATCCCTTATAAATCAAAAGAATA
GACCGAGATAGGGT
[37 nt withheld, positions 8135-8171]
AAAGAACGTGGACTCCAACGTCAAAGG
[49 nt withheld, positions 8199-8247]
T
[91 nt withheld, positions 8249-8339]
G
[124 nt withheld, positions 8341-8464]
CCATTCGC
